>Addgene plasmid #183710 | pUbC-tdTomato | addgene full sequence | sequence record 361431 | Addgene NGS Result
AATATTAACGCTTACAATTTAGGTGGCACTTTTCGGGGAAATGTGCGCGGAACCCCTATTTGTTTATTTT
TCTAAATACATTCAAATATGTATCCGCTCATGAGACAATAACCCTGATAAATGCTTCAATAATATTGAAA
AAGGAAGAGTATGAGTATTCAACATTTCCGTGTCGCCCTTATTCCCTTTTTTGCGGCATTTTGCCTTCCT
GTTTTTGCTCACCCAGAAACGCTGGTGAAAGTAAAAGATGCTGAAGATCAGTTGGGTGCACGAGTGGGTT
ACATCGAACTGGATCTCAACAGCGGTAAGATCCTTGAGAGTTTTCGCCCCGAAGAACGTTTTCCAATGAT
GAGCACTTTTAAAGTTCTGCTATGTGGCGCGGTATTATCCCGTATTGACGCCGGGCAAGAGCAACTCGGT
CGCCGCATACACTATTCTCAGAATGACTTGGTTGAGTACTCACCAGTCACAGAAAAGCATCTTACGGATG
GCATGACAGTAAGAGAATTATGCAGTGCTGCCATAACCATGAGTGATAACACTGCGGCCAACTTACTTCT
GACAACGATCGGAGGACCGAAGGAGCTAACCGCTTTTTTGCACAACATGGGGGATCATGTAACTCGCCTT
GATCGTTGGGAACCGGAGCTGAATGAAGCCATACCAAACGACGAGCGTGACACCACGATGCCTGTAGCAA
TGGCAACAACGTTGCGCAAACTATTAACTGGCGAACTACTTACTCTAGCTTCCCGGCAACAATTAATAGA
CTGGATGGAGGCGGATAAAGTTGCAGGACCACTTCTGCGCTCGGCCCTTCCGGCTGGCTGGTTTATTGCT
GATAAATCTGGAGCCGGTGAGCGTGGGTCTCGCGGTATCATTGCAGCACTGGGGCCAGATGGTAAGCCCT
CCCGTATCGTAGTTATCTACACGACGGGGAGTCAGGCAACTATGGATGAACGAAATAGACAGATCGCTGA
GATAGGTGCCTCACTGATTAAGCATTGGTAACTGTCAGACCAAGTTTACTCATATATACTTTAGATTGAT
TTAAAACTTCATTTTTAATTTAAAAGGATCTAGGTGAAGATCCTTTTTGATAATCTCATGACCAAAATCC
CTTAACGTGAGTTTTCGTTCCACTGAGCGTCAGACCCCGTAGAAAAGATCAAAGGATCTTCTTGAGATCC
TTTTTTTCTGCGCGTAATCTGCTGCTTGCAAACAAAAAAACCACCGCTACCAGCGGTGGTTTGTTTGCCG
GATCAAGAGCTACCAACTCTTTTTCCGAAGGTAACTGGCTTCAGCAGAGCGCAGATACCAAATACTGTTC
TTCTAGTGTAGCCGTAGTTAGGCCACCACTTCAAGAACTCTGTAGCACCGCCTACATACCTCGCTCTGCT
AATCCTGTTACCAGTGGCTGCTGCCAGTGGCGATAAGTCGTGTCTTACCGGGTTGGACTCAAGACGATAG
TTACCGGATAAGGCGCAGCGGTCGGGCTGAACGGGGGGTTCGTGCACACAGCCCAGCTTGGAGCGAACGA
CCTACACCGAACTGAGATACCTACAGCGTGAGCTATGAGAAAGCGCCACGCTTCCCGAAGGGAGAAAGGC
GGACAGGTATCCGGTAAGCGGCAGGGTCGGAACAGGAGAGCGCACGAGGGAGCTTCCAGGGGGAAACGCC
TGGTATCTTTATAGTCCTGTCGGGTTTCGCCACCTCTGACTTGAGCGTCGATTTTTGTGATGCTCGTCAG
GGGGGCGGAGCCTATGGAAAAACGCCAGCAACGCGGCCTTTTTACGGTTCCTGGCCTTTTGCTGGCCTTT
TGCTCACATGTTCTTTCCTGCGTTATCCCCTGATTCTGTGGATAACCGTATTACCGCCTTTGAGTGAGCT
GATACCGCTCGCCGCAGCCGAACGACCGAGCGCAGCGAGTCAGTGAGCGAGGAAGCGGAAGAGCGCCCAA
TACGCAAACCGCCTCTCCCCGCGCGTTGGCCGATTCATTAATGCAGCTGGCACGACAGGTTTCCCGACTG
GAAAGCGGGCAGTGAGCGCAACGCAATTAATGTGAGTTAGCTCACTCATTAGGCACCCCAGGCTTTACAC
TTTATGCTTCCGGCTCGTATGTTGTGTGGAATTGTGAGCGGATAACAATTTCACACAGGAAACAGCTATG
ACCATGATTACGCCAAGCGCGCAATTAACCCTCACTAAAGGGAACAAAAGCTGGAGCTGCAAGCTTGGCC
ATTGCATACGTTGTATCCATATCATAATATGTACATTTATATTGGCTCATGTCCAACATTACCGCCATGT
TGACATTGATTATTGACTAGTTATTAATAGTAATCAATTACGGGGTCATTAGTTCATAGCCCATATATGG
AGTTCCGCGTTACATAACTTACGGTAAATGGCCCGCCTGGCTGACCGCCCAACGACCCCCGCCCATTGAC
GTCAATAATGACGTATGTTCCCATAGTAACGCCAATAGGGACTTTCCATTGACGTCAATGGGTGGAGTAT
TTACGGTAAACTGCCCACTTGGCAGTACATCAAGTGTATCATATGCCAAGTACGCCCCCTATTGACGTCA
ATGACGGTAAATGGCCCGCCTGGCATTATGCCCAGTACATGACCTTATGGGACTTTCCTACTTGGCAGTA
CATCTACGTATTAGTCATCGCTATTACCATGGTGATGCGGTTTTGGCAGTACATCAATGGGCGTGGATAG
CGGTTTGACTCACGGGGATTTCCAAGTCTCCACCCCATTGACGTCAATGGGAGTTTGTTTTGGCACCAAA
ATCAACGGGACTTTCCAAAATGTCGTAACAACTCCGCCCCATTGACGCAAATGGGCGGTAGGCGTGTACG
GTGGGAGGTCTATATAAGCAGAGCTCGTTTAGTGAACCGGGGTCTCTCTGGTTAGACCAGATCTGAGCCT
GGGAGCTCTCTGGCTAACTAGGGAACCCACTGCTTAAGCCTCAATAAAGCTTGCCTTGAGTGCTTCAAGT
AGTGTGTGCCCGTCTGTTGTGTGACTCTGGTAACTAGAGATCCCTCAGACCCTTTTAGTCAGTGTGGAAA
ATCTCTAGCAGTGGCGCCCGAACAGGGACTTGAAAGCGAAAGGGAAACCAGAGGAGCTCTCTCGACGCAG
GACTCGGCTTGCTGAAGCGCGCACGGCAAGAGGCGAGGGGCGGCGACTGGTGAGTACGCCAAAAATTTTG
ACTAGCGGAGGCTAGAAGGAGAGAGATGGGTGCGAGAGCGTCAGTATTAAGCGGGGGAGAATTAGATCGC
GATGGGAAAAAATTCGGTTAAGGCCAGGGGGAAAGAAAAAATATAAATTAAAACATATAGTATGGGCAAG
CAGGGAGCTAGAACGATTCGCAGTTAATCCTGGCCTGTTAGAAACATCAGAAGGCTGTAGACAAATACTG
GGACAGCTACAACCATCCCTTCAGACAGGATCAGAAGAACTTAGATCATTATATAATACAGTAGCAACCC
TCTATTGTGTGCATCAAAGGATAGAGATAAAAGACACCAAGGAAGCTTTAGACAAGATAGAGGAAGAGCA
AAACAAAAGTAAGACCACCGCACAGCAAGCGGCCGCTGATCTTCAGACCTGGAGGAGGAGATATGAGGGA
CAATTGGAGAAGTGAATTATATAAATATAAAGTAGTAAAAATTGAACCATTAGGAGTAGCACCCACCAAG
GCAAAGAGAAGAGTGGTGCAGAGAGAAAAAAGAGCAGTGGGAATAGGAGCTTTGTTCCTTGGGTTCTTGG
GAGCAGCAGGAAGCACTATGGGCGCAGCGTCAATGACGCTGACGGTACAGGCCAGACAATTATTGTCTGG
TATAGTGCAGCAGCAGAACAATTTGCTGAGGGCTATTGAGGCGCAACAGCATCTGTTGCAACTCACAGTC
TGGGGCATCAAGCAGCTCCAGGCAAGAATCCTGGCTGTGGAAAGATACCTAAAGGATCAACAGCTCCTGG
GGATTTGGGGTTGCTCTGGAAAACTCATTTGCACCACTGCTGTGCCTTGGAATGCTAGTTGGAGTAATAA
ATCTCTGGAACAGATTTGGAATCACACGACCTGGATGGAGTGGGACAGAGAAATTAACAATTACACAAGC
TTAATACACTCCTTAATTGAAGAATCGCAAAACCAGCAAGAAAAGAATGAACAAGAATTATTGGAATTAG
ATAAATGGGCAAGTTTGTGGAATTGGTTTAACATAACAAATTGGCTGTGGTATATAAAATTATTCATAAT
GATAGTAGGAGGCTTGGTAGGTTTAAGAATAGTTTTTGCTGTACTTTCTATAGTGAATAGAGTTAGGCAG
GGATATTCACCATTATCGTTTCAGACCCACCTCCCAACCCCGAGGGGACCCGACAGGCCCGAAGGAATAG
AAGAAGAAGGTGGAGAGAGAGACAGAGACAGATCCATTCGATTAGTGAACGGATCTCGACGGTATCGGTT
AACTTTTAAAAGAAAAGGGGGGATTGGGGGGTACAGTGCAGGGGAAAGAATAGTAGACATAATAGCAACA
GACATACAAACTAAAGAATTACAAAAACAAATTACAAAAATTCAAAATTTTATCGATCACGAGACTAGCC
TCGAGAAGCTTGATTAACCCGTGTCGGCTCCAGATCTGGCCTCCGCGCCGGGTTTTGGCGCCTCCCGCGG
GCGCCCCCCTCCTCACGGCGAGCGCTGCCACGTCAGACGAAGGGCGCAGCGAGCGTCCTGATCCTTCCGC
CCGGACGCTCAGGACAGCGGCCCGCTGCTCATAAGACTCGGCCTTAGAACCCCAGTATCAGCAGAAGGAC
ATTTTAGGACGGGACTTGGGTGACTCTAGGGCACTGGTTTTCTTTCCAGAGAGCGGAACAGGCGAGGAAA
AGTAGTCCCTTCTCGGCGATTCTGCGGAGGGATCTCCGTGGGGCGGTGAACGCCGATGATTATATAAGGA
CGCGCCGGGTGTGGCACAGCTAGTTCCGTCGCAGCCGGGATTTGGGTCGCGGTTCTTGTTTGTGGATCGC
TGTGATCGTCACTTGGTGAGTAGCGGGCTGCTGGGCTGGCCGGGGCTTTCGTGGCCGCCGGGCCGCTCGG
TGGGACGGAAGCGTGTGGAGAGACCGCCAAGGGCTGTAGTCTGGGTCCGCGAGCAAGGTTGCCCTGAACT
GGGGGTTGGGGGGAGCGCAGCAAAATGGCGGCTGTTCCCGAGTCTTGAATGGAAGACGCTTGTGAGGCGG
GCTGTGAGGTCGTTGAAACAAGGTGGGGGGCATGGTGGGCGGCAAGAACCCAAGGTCTTGAGGCCTTCGC
TAATGCGGGAAAGCTCTTATTCGGGTGAGATGGGCTGGGGCACCATCTGGGGACCCTGACGTGAAGTTTG
TCACTGACTGGAGAACTCGGTTTGTCGTCTGTTGCGGGGGCGGCAGTTATGGCGGTGCCGTTGGGCAGTG
CACCCGTACCTTTGGGAGCGCGCGCCCTCGTCGTGTCGTGACGTCACCCGTTCTGTTGGCTTATAATGCA
GGGTGGGGCCACCTGCCGGTAGGTGTGCGGTAGGCTTTTCTCCGTCGCAGGACGCAGGGTTCGGGCCTAG
GGTAGGCTCTCCTGAATCGACAGGCGCCGGACCTCTGGTGAGGGGAGGGATAAGTGAGGCGTCAGTTTCT
TTGGTCGGTTTTATGTACCTATCTTCTTAAGTAGCTGAAGCTCCGGTTTTGAACTATGCGCTCGGGGTTG
GCGAGTGTGTTTTGTGAAGTTTTTTAGGCACCTTTTGAAATGTAATCATTTGGGTCAATATGTAATTTTC
AGTGTTAGACTAGTAAATTGTCCGCTAAATTCTGGCCGTTTTTGGCTTTTTTGTTAGACGAAGCTTGGGC
TGCAGGTCGAGATCCACCGGTCGCCACCATGGTGAGCAAGGGCGAGGAGGTCATCAAAGAGTTCATGCGC
TTCAAGGTGCGCATGGAGGGCTCCATGAACGGCCACGAGTTCGAGATCGAGGGCGAGGGCGAGGGCCGCC
CCTACGAGGGCACCCAGACCGCCAAGCTGAAGGTGACCAAGGGCGGCCCCCTGCCCTTCGCCTGGGACAT
CCTGTCCCCCCAGTTCATGTACGGCTCCAAGGCGTACGTGAAGCACCCCGCCGACATCCCCGATTACAAG
AAGCTGTCCTTCCCCGAGGGCTTCAAGTGGGAGCGCGTGATGAACTTCGAGGACGGCGGTCTGGTGACCG
TGACCCAGGACTCCTCCCTGCAGGACGGCACGCTGATCTACAAGGTGAAGATGCGCGGCACCAACTTCCC
CCCCGACGGCCCCGTAATGCAGAAGAAGACCATGGGCTGGGAGGCCTCCACCGAGCGCCTGTACCCCCGC
GACGGCGTGCTGAAGGGCGAGATCCACCAGGCCCTGAAGCTGAAGGACGGCGGCCACTACCTGGTGGAGT
TCAAGACCATCTACATGGCCAAGAAGCCCGTGCAACTGCCCGGCTACTACTACGTGGACACCAAGCTGGA
CATCACCTCCCACAACGAGGACTACACCATCGTGGAACAGTACGAGCGCTCCGAGGGCCGCCACCACCTG
TTCCTGGGGCATGGCACCGGCAGCACCGGCAGCGGCAGCTCCGGCACCGCCTCCTCCGAGGACAACAACA
TGGCCGTCATCAAAGAGTTCATGCGCTTCAAGGTGCGCATGGAGGGCTCCATGAACGGCCACGAGTTCGA
GATCGAGGGCGAGGGCGAGGGCCGCCCCTACGAGGGCACCCAGACCGCCAAGCTGAAGGTGACCAAGGGC
GGCCCCCTGCCCTTCGCCTGGGACATCCTGTCCCCCCAGTTCATGTACGGCTCCAAGGCGTACGTGAAGC
ACCCCGCCGACATCCCCGATTACAAGAAGCTGTCCTTCCCCGAGGGCTTCAAGTGGGAGCGCGTGATGAA
CTTCGAGGACGGCGGTCTGGTGACCGTGACCCAGGACTCCTCCCTGCAGGACGGCACGCTGATCTACAAG
GTGAAGATGCGCGGCACCAACTTCCCCCCCGACGGCCCCGTAATGCAGAAGAAGACCATGGGCTGGGAGG
CCTCCACCGAGCGCCTGTACCCCCGCGACGGCGTGCTGAAGGGCGAGATCCACCAGGCCCTGAAGCTGAA
GGACGGCGGCCACTACCTGGTGGAGTTCAAGACCATCTACATGGCCAAGAAGCCCGTGCAACTGCCCGGC
TACTACTACGTGGACACCAAGCTGGACATCACCTCCCACAACGAGGACTACACCATCGTGGAACAGTACG
AGCGCTCCGAGGGCCGCCACCACCTGTTCCTGTACGGCATGGACGAGCTGTACAAGTAGGGATCCGAGCG
GCCGCGTCGACAATCAACCTCTGGATTACAAAATTTGTGAAAGATTGACTGGTATTCTTAACTATGTTGC
TCCTTTTACGCTATGTGGATACGCTGCTTTAATGCCTTTGTATCATGCTATTGCTTCCCGTATGGCTTTC
ATTTTCTCCTCCTTGTATAAATCCTGGTTGCTGTCTCTTTATGAGGAGTTGTGGCCCGTTGTCAGGCAAC
GTGGCGTGGTGTGCACTGTGTTTGCTGACGCAACCCCCACTGGTTGGGGCATTGCCACCACCTGTCAGCT
CCTTTCCGGGACTTTCGCTTTCCCCCTCCCTATTGCCACGGCGGAACTCATCGCCGCCTGCCTTGCCCGC
TGCTGGACAGGGGCTCGGCTGTTGGGCACTGACAATTCCGTGGTGTTGTCGGGGAAGCTGACGTCCTTTC
CATGGCTGCTCGCCTGTGTTGCCACCTGGATTCTGCGCGGGACGTCCTTCTGCTACGTCCCTTCGGCCCT
CAATCCAGCGGACCTTCCTTCCCGCGGCCTGCTGCCGGCTCTGCGGCCTCTTCCGCGTCTTCGCCTTCGC
CCTCAGACGAGTCGGATCTCCCTTTGGGCCGCCTCCCCGCCTGGAATTCGAGCTCGGTACCTTTAAGACC
AATGACTTACAAGGCAGCTGTAGATCTTAGCCACTTTTTAAAAGAAAAGGGGGGACTGGAAGGGCTAATT
CACTCCCAACGAAGACAAGATCTGCTTTTTGCTTGTACTGGGTCTCTCTGGTTAGACCAGATCTGAGCCT
GGGAGCTCTCTGGCTAACTAGGGAACCCACTGCTTAAGCCTCAATAAAGCTTGCCTTGAGTGCTTCAAGT
AGTGTGTGCCCGTCTGTTGTGTGACTCTGGTAACTAGAGATCCCTCAGACCCTTTTAGTCAGTGTGGAAA
ATCTCTAGCAGTAGTAGTTCATGTCATCTTATTATTCAGTATTTATAACTTGCAAAGAAATGAATATCAG
AGAGTGAGAGGAACTTGTTTATTGCAGCTTATAATGGTTACAAATAAAGCAATAGCATCACAAATTTCAC
AAATAAAGCATTTTTTTCACTGCATTCTAGTTGTGGTTTGTCCAAACTCATCAATGTATCTTATCATGTC
TGGCTCTAGCTATCCCGCCCCTAACTCCGCCCATCCCGCCCCTAACTCCGCCCAGTTCCGCCCATTCTCC
GCCCCATGGCTGACTAATTTTTTTTATTTATGCAGAGGCCGAGGCCGCCTCGGCCTCTGAGCTATTCCAG
AAGTAGTGAGGAGGCTTTTTTGGAGGCCTAGGGACGTACCCAATTCGCCCTATAGTGAGTCGTATTACGC
GCGCTCACTGGCCGTCGTTTTACAACGTCGTGACTGGGAAAACCCTGGCGTTACCCAACTTAATCGCCTT
GCAGCACATCCCCCTTTCGCCAGCTGGCGTAATAGCGAAGAGGCCCGCACCGATCGCCCTTCCCAACAGT
TGCGCAGCCTGAATGGCGAATGGG
[124 nt withheld, positions 8845-8968]
C
[91 nt withheld, positions 8970-9060]
A
[49 nt withheld, positions 9062-9110]
CCTTTGACGTTGGAGTCCACGTTCTTT
[37 nt withheld, positions 9138-9174]
ACCCTATCTCGGTCTATTCTTTTGATTTATAAGGGATTTTGCCGATTTCGGCCTATTGGTTAAAAAATGA
GCTGATTTAACAAAAATTTAACGCGAATTTTAACAA
Features (pLannotate 1.2.2; 26 found; start..end, strand, type, name):
     46..150     +  promoter       AmpR promoter: bla
    151..1011    +  CDS            AmpR: β-lactamase; bla; confers resistance to ampicillin, carbenicillin, and related antibiotics
   1182..1770    +  rep_origin     ori: high-copy-number ColE1/pMB1/pBR322/pUC origin of replication
   1953..2045    +  CDS            lacI (fragment): lac repressor; lacI; The lac repressor binds to the lac operator to inhibit transcription in E. coli. This inhibition can be relieved by adding lactose or isopropyl-β-D-thiogalactopyranoside (IPTG).
   2058..2079    +  protein_bind   CAP binding site: CAP binding activates transcription in the presence of cAMP. E. coli catabolite activator protein
   2094..2124    +  promoter       lac promoter: promoter for the E. coli lac operon
   2132..2148    +  protein_bind   lac operator: The lac repressor binds to the lac operator to inhibit transcription in E. coli. This inhibition can be relieved by adding lactose or isopropyl-β-D-thiogalactopyranoside (IPTG). lac repressor encoded by lacI
   2193..2211    +  promoter       T3 promoter: promoter for bacteriophage T3 RNA polymerase
   2312..2691    +  enhancer       CMV enhancer: human cytomegalovirus immediate early enhancer
   2692..2895    +  promoter       CMV promoter: human cytomegalovirus (CMV) immediate early promoter
   2910..3090    +  LTR            5' LTR (truncated): truncated 5' long terminal repeat (LTR) from HIV-1
   3137..3262    +  misc_feature   HIV-1 Ψ: packaging signal of human immunodeficiency virus type 1
   3246..3609    +  CDS            HIV-1 gag (fragment): gag protein from human immunodeficiency virus 1; gag
   3755..3988    +  misc_feature   RRE: The Rev response element (RRE) of HIV-1 allows for Rev-dependent mRNA export from the nucleus to the cytoplasm.
   4365..4465    +  CDS            Rev (fragment): human immunodeficiency virus 1 (HIV-1) Rev protein; rev; enhances nuclear export of unspliced and incompletely spliced viral mRNAs
   4484..4601    +  misc_feature   cPPT/CTS: central polypurine tract and central termination sequence of HIV-1
   4658..5869    +  promoter       UbC promoter: human ubiquitin C promoter
   5909..7339    +  CDS            tdTomato: tandem dimeric (pseudo-monomeric) derivative of DsRed (Shaner et al., 2004) mammalian codon-optimized
   7362..7950    +  misc_feature   WPRE: woodchuck hepatitis virus posttranscriptional regulatory element
   7967..8035    +  CDS            nef (fragment): NEF_HV1Z2 - Experimental evidence at protein level: Swiss-Prot protein existence level 1. Extracellular Nef protein targets CD4(+) T-lymphocytes for apoptosis by interacting with CXCR4 surface receptors. From Human immunodeficiency virus type 1 group M subtype D (isolate Z2/CDC-Z34) (HIV-1).
   8037..8270    +  LTR            3' LTR (ΔU3): self-inactivating 3' long terminal repeat (LTR) from HIV-1
   8342..8463    +  polyA_signal   SV40 poly(A) signal: SV40 polyadenylation signal
   8503..8638    +  rep_origin     SV40 ori: SV40 origin of replication
   8659..8677    -  promoter       T7 promoter: promoter for bacteriophage T7 RNA polymerase
   8685..8840    +  CDS            lacZα (fragment): LacZα fragment of β-galactosidase; lacZ fragment
   8845..9273    +  rep_origin     f1 ori (sequence partly withheld): f1 bacteriophage origin of replication; arrow indicates direction of (+) strand synthesis
