[The description below was written by a language model from this plasmid's Addgene catalogue record and pLannotate feature annotations shown in this document.]
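Description:
pUbC-tdTomato is a lentiviral transfer plasmid built on the pHAGE backbone, about 9.3 kb in total, designed to express the red fluorescent protein tdTomato in mammalian cells. In bacteria it is maintained through a high-copy ColE1/pUC-type origin and selected with ampicillin via the β-lactamase gene. The backbone also carries an f1 phage origin, an SV40 origin, T3 and T7 promoters, and remnants of the lac region (lacI and lacZα fragments, lac promoter and operator) that are cloning-vector leftovers with no role in the payload.

The viral portion follows a self-inactivating HIV-1 design. A CMV enhancer/promoter replaces the U3 region of the truncated 5' LTR and drives transcription of the genomic RNA in packaging cells. It is followed by the Ψ packaging signal with an adjoining gag fragment, the Rev response element for Rev-dependent nuclear export, and the cPPT/CTS, which aids nuclear import of the reverse-transcribed genome. The internal cassette consists of the human ubiquitin C promoter driving the roughly 1.4 kb mammalian codon-optimised tdTomato coding sequence, a tandem-dimer DsRed derivative, cloned between AgeI and SalI sites that remain intact. A WPRE downstream enhances transcript stability and expression. The ΔU3 3' LTR inactivates LTR promoter activity after integration, so expression in transduced cells depends on the UbC promoter, and an SV40 polyadenylation signal lies beyond the LTR.

No mammalian drug-selection marker is annotated, so transduced cells would be identified by fluorescence. The associated publication concerns contact-dependent RNA transfer between human and mouse cells in culture, though the record does not state this construct's specific role in that work.
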