Addgene plasmid #183710: pUbC-tdTomato
Purpose: tdTomato expression from UbiC promoter
Depositing lab: Jeffrey Gerst. Depositing organization: Weizmann Institute of Science. Publication: Global analysis of contact-dependent human-to-mouse intercellular mRNA and lncRNA transfer in cell culture. Dasgupta S, Dayagi DY, Haimovich G, Wyler E, Olender T, Singer RH, Landthaler M, Gerst JE. Elife. 2023 May 30;12:e83584. doi: 10.7554/eLife.83584. PubMed 37249209.
Backbone
  Vector backbone: pHAGE
  Backbone size w/o insert (bp): 7844
  Total vector size (bp): 9276
  Vector type: Lentiviral
Growth in bacteria
  Bacterial resistance: Ampicillin, 100 μg/mL
  Growth temperature: 37°C
  Growth strain: NEB Stable
  Copy number: Unknown
Gene/Insert
  Gene/Insert name: tdTomato
  Insert size (bp): 1431
  Promoter: UbiC
  Cloning method: Restriction Enzyme; 5′ cloning site AgeI (not destroyed); 3′ cloning site SalI (not destroyed)
  Sequencing primers: 5′ -; 3′ -
Terms and licenses: Academic/Nonprofit Terms; Industry Terms: Not Available to Industry
Depositor comments: Please visit https://www.biorxiv.org/content/10.1101/2021.11.28.470233v2 for bioRxiv preprint.
How to cite: pUbC-tdTomato was a gift from Jeffrey Gerst (Addgene plasmid # 183710 ; http://n2t.net/addgene:183710 ; RRID:Addgene_183710)
